Addgene plasmid #172385: CVS-N2c-nl.mCherry-GCaMP7s
Purpose: Production of RVdG-CVS-N2c viral vectors for cell-type specific trans-synaptic retrograde labeling.
Depositing lab: Yoav Ben-Simon & Peter Jonas. Depositing organization: Institute of Science and Technology Austria (I.S.T. Austria). Publication: Fast, high-throughput production of improved rabies viral vectors for specific, efficient and versatile transsynaptic retrograde labeling. Sumser A, Joesch M, Jonas P, Ben-Simon Y. Elife. 2022 Aug 30;11:e79848. doi: 10.7554/eLife.79848. PubMed 36040301.
Backbone
  Vector backbone: Rabies CVS N2c(deltaG)
  Backbone manufacturer: Matthias J. Schnell, Thomas Jefferson University
  Backbone size w/o insert (bp): 14070
  Vector type: Neurotropic virus
Growth in bacteria
  Bacterial resistance: Ampicillin, 100 μg/mL
  Growth temperature: 37°C
  Growth strain: NEB Stable
  Copy number: Low Copy
Gene/Insert
  Gene/Insert name: nuclear-localized mCherry + GCaMP7s
  Species: Synthetic
  Insert size (bp): 2248
  Cloning method: Restriction Enzyme; 5′ cloning site XmaI (destroyed during cloning); 3′ cloning site NheI (not destroyed)
  Sequencing primers: 5′ GGAGGTTATCCTCGGGACTGGAATCG; 3′ GCCTCTTGGATGTGAAAAAAACTATTAACATCCCTC
Terms and licenses: Academic/Nonprofit Terms; Industry Terms: Not Available to Industry
Depositor comments: Please visit https://doi.org/10.1101/2021.12.23.474014 for bioRxiv preprint.
How to cite: CVS-N2c-nl.mCherry-GCaMP7s was a gift from Yoav Ben-Simon & Peter Jonas (Addgene plasmid # 172385 ; http://n2t.net/addgene:172385 ; RRID:Addgene_172385)
