[The description below was written by a language model from this plasmid's Addgene catalogue record and pLannotate feature annotations shown in this document.]
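Description:
CVS-N2c-nl.mCherry-GCaMP7s is a rabies virus genome plasmid used to rescue glycoprotein-deleted (deltaG) vectors of the CVS-N2c strain, a neurotropic virus used for cell-type-specific retrograde trans-synaptic labeling. The roughly 16.3 kb plasmid is propagated in E. coli under ampicillin selection (AmpR with its bla promoter). It carries a ColE1/pUC-type origin, although the catalogue lists it as low copy, along with an f1 origin and residual lac/lacZα cloning-vector fragments.

The full-length viral cDNA is placed downstream of a CMV enhancer/promoter and a T7 promoter, so the antigenome can be transcribed by either cellular RNA polymerase II or T7 polymerase. It is flanked by a hammerhead ribozyme at the 5′ end and a hepatitis delta virus ribozyme at the 3′ end, followed by a T7 terminator. Self-cleavage by these ribozymes trims the transcript to precise viral genome termini, which is needed for encapsidation and replication. The annotated viral genes are N, P, M and L in their natural order. The G gene between M and L is replaced by a synthetic insert of about 2.2 kb. This insert encodes mCherry fused to three tandem SV40 nuclear localization signals, followed by the calcium indicator GCaMP7s, which the automated annotation labels as a GCaMP2 fragment. How the two reading frames are separated is not annotated. A few small hits, such as the HIV LTR and SET1 fragments, are probably incidental matches.

Because the virus lacks G, it can spread across synapses only from cells supplied with glycoprotein in trans. This restricts labeling to the direct presynaptic partners of defined starter cells. The nuclear red signal marks infected neurons, while GCaMP7s allows their calcium activity to be imaged.
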