Features (pLannotate 1.2.2; 26 found; start..end, strand, type, name):
    491..595     -  promoter       AmpR promoter: bla
    622..980     +  rep_origin     f1 ori (sequence partly withheld): f1 bacteriophage origin of replication; arrow indicates direction of (+) strand synthesis
   1082..1237    -  CDS            lacZα (fragment): LacZα fragment of β-galactosidase; lacZ fragment
   1305..1608    +  enhancer       CMV enhancer: human cytomegalovirus immediate early enhancer
   1609..1812    +  promoter       CMV promoter: human cytomegalovirus (CMV) immediate early promoter
   1808..1841    +  LTR            5' LTR (truncated) (fragment): truncated 5' long terminal repeat (LTR) from HIV-1
   1857..1875    +  promoter       T7 promoter: promoter for bacteriophage T7 RNA polymerase
   1901..1926    +  misc_RNA       sTRSV HHRz (fragment): hammerhead ribozyme from the tobacco ringspot virus satellite RNA (Khvorova et al., 2003)
   2012..3361    +  CDS            N: NCAP_RABVH - Experimental evidence at protein level: Swiss-Prot protein existence level 1. Encapsidates the genome in a ratio of one protein N per nine ribonucleotides, protecting it from nucleases. If expressed without protein P it binds non-specifically RNA and therefore can bind it's own mRNA. Interaction with protein P abolishes any non-specific RNA binding, and prevents phosphorylation. The soluble N-P complex encapsidates specifically the genomic RNA, with protein N protecting the genome like a pearl necklace. The encapsidated genomic RNA is termed the nucleocapsid (NC) and serves as tem
   3455..4345    +  CDS            P: PHOSP_RABVC - Experimental evidence at protein level: Swiss-Prot protein existence level 1. Non catalytic polymerase cofactor and regulatory protein that plays a role in viral transcription and replication. Stabilizes the RNA polymerase L to the N-RNA template and binds the soluble protein N, preventing it from encapsidating non-genomic RNA. Also inhibits host IFN-alpha and IFN-beta signaling by binding and retaining phosphorylated STAT1 in the cytoplasm or by inhibiting the DNA binding of STAT1 in the nucleus. Might be involved, through interaction with host dynein, in intracellular microtubu
   4437..5042    +  CDS            M: MATRX_RABVH - Experimental evidence at protein level: Swiss-Prot protein existence level 1. Plays a major role in assembly, budding and uncoating of virion after membrane fusion. Completely covers the ribonucleoprotein coil and keep it in condensed bullet-shaped form. Inhibits viral transcription and stimulates replication. Plays a major role in early induction of TRAIL-mediated apoptosis in infected neurons. From Rabies virus (strain HEP-Flury) (RABV).
   5266..5973    +  CDS            mCherry: mCherry is a basic (constitutively fluorescent) red fluorescent protein published in 2004, derived from Discosoma sp.. It is reported to be a very rapidly-maturing monomer with low acid sensitivity.
   5989..6009    +  CDS            SV40 NLS: nuclear localization signal of SV40 (simian virus 40) large T antigen
   6013..6033    +  CDS            SV40 NLS: nuclear localization signal of SV40 (simian virus 40) large T antigen
   6037..6057    +  CDS            SV40 NLS: nuclear localization signal of SV40 (simian virus 40) large T antigen
   6164..7372    +  CDS            GCaMP2 (fragment): GCaMP2 is a basic (constitutively fluorescent) green fluorescent protein published in 2006, derived from Aequorea victoria.
   7991..14371   +  CDS            L: L_RABVH - Experimental evidence at protein level: Swiss-Prot protein existence level 1. RNA-directed RNA polymerase that catalyzes the replication of viral genomic RNA. The template is composed of the viral RNA tightly encapsidated by the nucleoprotein (N). The replicase mode is dependent on intracellular N protein concentration. In this mode, the polymerase replicates the whole viral genome without recognizing transcriptional signals, and the replicated genome is not caped or polyadenylated. From Rabies virus (strain HEP-Flury) (RABV).
  14503..14595   +  ncRNA          HDV ribozyme: Accession: RF00094 - Hepatitis delta virus ribozyme
  14602..14651   +  CDS            SET1 (fragment): solubility-enhancement tag derived from T7 phage gene 10B
  14659..14706   +  terminator     T7 terminator: transcription terminator for bacteriophage T7 RNA polymerase
  14756..14778   -  protein_bind   lac operator (fragment): The lac repressor binds to the lac operator to inhibit transcription in E. coli. This inhibition can be relieved by adding lactose or isopropyl-β-D-thiogalactopyranoside (IPTG). lac repressor encoded by lacI
  14782..14812   -  promoter       lac promoter: promoter for the E. coli lac operon
  14827..14848   -  protein_bind   CAP binding site: CAP binding activates transcription in the presence of cAMP. E. coli catabolite activator protein
  14861..14953   -  CDS            lacI (fragment): lac repressor; lacI; The lac repressor binds to the lac operator to inhibit transcription in E. coli. This inhibition can be relieved by adding lactose or isopropyl-β-D-thiogalactopyranoside (IPTG).
  15136..15724   -  rep_origin     ori: high-copy-number ColE1/pMB1/pBR322/pUC origin of replication
  15895..490     -  CDS            AmpR (across the origin): β-lactamase; bla; confers resistance to ampicillin, carbenicillin, and related antibiotics
>Addgene plasmid #172385 | CVS-N2c-nl.mCherry-GCaMP7s | addgene full sequence | sequence record 343689 | Addgene NGS Result
CCCAACGATCAAGGCGAGTTACATGATCCCCCATGTTGTGCAAAAAAGCGGTTAGCTCCTTCGGTCCTCC
GATCGTTGTCAGAAGTAAGTTGGCCGCAGTGTTATCACTCATGGTTATGGCAGCACTGCATAATTCTCTT
ACTGTCATGCCATCCGTAAGATGCTTTTCTGTGACTGGTGAGTACTCAACCAAGTCATTCTGAGAATAGT
GTATGCGGCGACCGAGTTGCTCTTGCCCGGCGTCAATACGGGATAATACCGCGCCACATAGCAGAACTTT
AAAAGTGCTCATCATTGGAAAACGTTCTTCGGGGCGAAAACTCTCAAGGATCTTACCGCTGTTGAGATCC
AGTTCGATGTAACCCACTCGTGCACCCAACTGATCTTCAGCATCTTTTACTTTCACCAGCGTTTCTGGGT
GAGCAAAAACAGGAAGGCAAAATGCCGCAAAAAAGGGAATAAGGGCGACACGGAAATGTTGAATACTCAT
ACTCTTCCTTTTTCAATATTATTGAAGCATTTATCAGGGTTATTGTCTCATGAGCGGATACATATTTGAA
TGTATTTAGAAAAATAAACAAATAGGGGTTCCGCGCACATTTCCCCGAAAAGTGCCACCTG
[124 nt withheld, positions 622-745]
C
[91 nt withheld, positions 747-837]
A
[49 nt withheld, positions 839-887]
CCTTTGACGTTGGAGTCCACGTTCTTT
[37 nt withheld, positions 915-951]
ACCCTATCTCGGTCTATTCTTTTGATTTATAAGGGATTTTGCCGATTTCGGCCTATTGGTTAAAAAAATG
AGCTGATTTAACAAAAATTTAACGCGAATTTTAACAAAATATTAACGCTTACAATTTCCATTCGCCATTC
AGGCTGCGCAACTGTTGGGAAGGGCGATCGGTGCGGGCCTCTTCGCTATTACGCCAGCTGGCGAAAGGGG
GATGTGCTGCAAGGCGATTAAGTTGGGTAACGCCAGGGTTTTCCCAGTCACGACGTTGTAAAACGACGGC
CAGTGAGCGCGCCTAGTTATTAATAGTAATCAATTACGGGGTCATTAGTTCATAGCCCATATATGGAGTT
CCGCGTTACATAACTTACGGTAAATGGCCCGCCTGGCTGACCGCCCAACGACCCCCGCCCATTGACGTCA
ATAATGACGTATGTTCCCATAGTAACGCCAATAGGGACTTTCCATTGACGTCAATGGGTGGAGTATTTAC
GGTAAACTGCCCACTTGGCAGTACATCAAGTGTATCATATGCCAAGTACGCCCCCTATTGACGTCAATGA
CGGTAAATGGCCCGCCTGGCATTATGCCCAGTACATGACCTTATGGGACTTTCCTACTTGGCAGTACATC
TACGTATTAGTCATCGCTATTACCATGGTGATGCGGTTTTGGCAGTACATCAATGGGCGTGGATAGCGGT
TTGACTCACGGGGATTTCCAAGTCTCCACCCCATTGACGTCAATGGGAGTTTGTTTTGGCACCAAAATCA
ACGGGACTTTCCAAAATGTCGTAACAACTCCGCCCCATTGACGCAAATGGGCGGTAGGCGTGTACGGTGG
GAGGTCTATATAAGCAGAGCTCTCTGGCTAACTAGAGAACCCACTGCTTACTGGCTTATCGAAATTAATA
CGACTCACTATAGGGAGACCCAAGCTGGCTAGATTAAGCGTCTGATGAGTCCGTGAGGACGAAACCCGGC
GTACCGGGTCACGCTTAACAACAAAACCAGAGAAGAAAAAGACAGCGTCAATTGCAAAGCAAAAATGTAA
CACCCCTACAATGGATGCCGACAAGATTGTGTTCAAAGTCAATAATCAGGTGGTCTCTTTGAAGCCTGAG
ATTATCGTGGATCAATATGAGTACAAGTACCCTGCCATCAAGGATTTGAAAAAGCCTTGTATCACCCTAG
GGAAAGCCCCCGACTTGAACAAAGCATACAAATCAGTTTTATCAGGCATGAATGCCGCCAAACTTGATCC
GGATGATGTATGCTCCTACTTGGCAGCAGCAATGCAGTTCTTTGAGGGGACATGTCCGGAAGACTGGACC
AGCTATGGAATCCTGATTGCACGAAAAGGAGATAGGATCACCCCAAACTCTCTAGTGGAGATAAAGCGTA
CTGATGTAGAAGGGAATTGGGCTCTGACAGGAGGCATGGAATTGACAAGGGACCCCACTGTCTCTGAACA
TGCATCTTTAGTCGGTCTTCTCCTGAGTCTGTACAGGTTGAGCAAAATATCAGGACAGAACACTGGTAAC
TATAAGACAAACATTGCAGATAGGATAGAGCAGATTTTCGAGACAGCACCTTTTGTTAAGATCGTGGAAC
ACCATACCCTAATGACAACTCACAAGATGTGTGCTAATTGGAGTACTATACCGAACTTCAGATTTTTGGC
CGGAACCTACGACATGTTTTTCTCACGGATTGAGCATCTATATTCGGCAATCAGAGTGGGCACAGTCGTC
ACCGCTTATGAAGACTGCTCAGGACTGGTATCGTTTACAGGGTTCATAAAGCAGATCAATCTCACCGCAA
GGGAAGCAATACTATATTTCTTCCACAAGAACTTTGAGGAAGAGATAAGAAGAATGTTCGAGCCAGGGCA
AGAGACAGCTGTTCCTCACTCTTATTTCATCCACTTCCGTTCACTAGGCTTGAGTGGGAAGTCTCCTTAT
TCATCGAATGCTGTCGGTCATGTGTTCAATCTCATTCACTTTGTTGGATGCTACATGGGTCAAGTCAGAT
CTCTAAATGCGACGGTTATTGCTGCATGTGCCCCTCATGAGATGTCTGTTCTAGGGGGCTATTTGGGAGA
GGAATTCTTCGGAAAAGGGACATTTGAAAGAAGGTTCTTCAGAGACGAGAAAGAACTTCAAGAATATGAG
GCGGCTGAACTAACAAAGTCCGACGTGGCACTGGCAGATGACGGAACCGTCAACTCTGATGACGAGGACT
ATTTCTCTGGTGAAACCAGAAGTCCAGAAGCTGTCTATACTCGAATCATGATGAATGGAGGTCGACTGAA
GAGATCTCATATACGGAGATATGTCTCAGTCAGTTCCAATCATCAAGCCCGTCCAAACTCATTCGCCGAA
TTTTTAAACAAGACGTATTCGAATGACTCATAAGGAGTTGATTGACAGGGTGCCAGAAATCTATAGATTG
TATATATCCATCATGAAAAAAACTAACACTCCTCCTTTCAAACCATCCCAAATATGAGCAAGATCTTTGT
TAATCCGAGTGCAATCAGAGCCGGTCTGGCCGATCTTGAGATGGCCGAAGAGACTGTTGATCTGATCAAC
AGAAACATAGAAGACAATCAGGCTCATCTCCAGGGAGAACCCATAGAAGTGGACAACCTCCCTGAGGACA
TGAAGCGACTTCACCTGGACGATGAAAAATCGTCCAACCTTGGTGAGATGGTTAGGGTGGGAGAAGGCAA
GTATCGAGAGGACTTTCAGATGGATGAGGGAGAGGACCCCAACCTCCTGTTCCAATCGTACCTGGATAAT
GTTGGAGTCCAAATAGTCAGACAAATGAGGTCAGGAGAGAGATTCCTCAAGATATGGTCACAGACCGTAG
AGGAAATTGTATCCTATGTCACGGTCAACTTTCCTAACCCTCCAAGAAGGTCTTCGGAGGATAAATCAAC
CCAGACTACTGGCAGAGAGCTCAAGAAGGAGACAACGTCTGCTTTCTCTCAGAGAGAAAGCCAACCTTCG
AAAGCTAGGATGGTGGCTCAAGTTGCCCCTGGTCCTCCAGCCCTTGAATGGTCAGCCACCAATGAAGAAG
ATGATCTATCAGTAGAGGCTGAGATCGCTCATCAGATTGCTGAAAGCTTTTCCAAGAAGTACAAGTTTCC
CTCCCGATCTTCAGGAATATTCTTGTATAATTTTGAGCAACTGAAGATGAACCTTGATGACATAGTTAAA
GAGGCAAAAAATGTACCGGGCGTGACCCGTCTGGCCCATGATGGATCCAAAATCCCCCTGAGATGCGTAC
TGGGATGGGTCGCTTTGGCTAATTCCAAAAAATTCCAATTACTAGTCGAGGCTGACAAGCTAAGCAAAAT
CATGCAAGATGATTTGAATCGCTATACATCCTGCTAACCGAGTTTTCGAACTCAGTCCCTCCAGATAATG
AAAACTGAGATGTTATGGAGTAGACATGAAAAAAACAGGCAACACCACTGATAAAATGAACGTTCTACGC
AAGATAGTGAAAAAATGTAGGGATGAGGACACTCAAAAGCCCTCTCCTGTGTCAGCCCCTCCGTATGACG
ATGACCTGTGGCTTCCACCTCCTGAATATGTCCCGCTGAAAGAACTCACAAGCAAGAAGAACATGAGGAA
CTTTTGTGTCAACGGGGAGGTTAAAGCGTGTAGCCCAAATGGTTACTCATTCAGGATTTTGCGGCACATT
CTGAGATCATTCAACGAGATATACTCTGGGAATCATAGGATGATTGGGTTAGTCAAAATTGTTGTTGGAC
TAGCTTTATCAGGAGCTCCAGTACCTGAGGGCATGAACTGGGTATACAAATTGAGGAGAACCCTTATATT
CCAGTGGGCTGATTCCAGGGGCCCTCTTGAAGGGGAGGAGTTAGATTACTCTCAAGAGATCACTTGGGAT
GATGATACTGAATTCGTCGGATTGCAAATAAGAGTGAGCGCAAGACAATGTCATATTCAAGGCAGGATCT
GGTGTATCAACACGAACTCGAGGGCATGTCAACTATGGTCTGACATGTCTCTTCAGACACAAAGGTCTGA
AGAGGACAAAGACTCTTCTCTGCTTCTAGAATAATCAGATTATATCCTGCAAGTGTATCACTTGTTTACC
TCTGGAGGAGAGAGCATACAGGCTTGACTCCGATCCTTGGGAGCAATAGAACAAAAAAACACACGTTATG
GTGCCGTTAAATCGCTGCATTTTATCAAAGTCAAGTTGATAACCTTTACATTTTGAGCCTCTTGGATGTG
AAAAAAACTATTAACATCCCTCAAAAGACCCCGGTAAAGCCACCATGGTGAGCAAGGGCGAGGAGGATAA
CATGGCCATCATCAAGGAGTTCATGCGCTTCAAGGTGCACATGGAGGGCTCCGTGAACGGCCACGAGTTC
GAGATCGAGGGCGAGGGCGAGGGCCGCCCCTACGAGGGCACCCAGACCGCCAAGCTGAAGGTGACCAAGG
GTGGCCCCCTGCCCTTCGCCTGGGACATCCTGTCCCCTCAGTTCATGTACGGCTCCAAGGCCTACGTGAA
GCACCCCGCCGACATCCCCGACTACTTGAAGCTGTCCTTCCCCGAGGGCTTCAAGTGGGAGCGCGTGATG
AACTTCGAGGACGGCGGCGTGGTGACCGTGACCCAGGACTCCTCCCTGCAGGACGGCGAGTTCATCTACA
AGGTGAAGCTGCGCGGCACCAACTTCCCCTCCGACGGCCCCGTAATGCAGAAGAAGACCATGGGCTGGGA
GGCCTCCTCCGAGCGGATGTACCCCGAGGACGGCGCCCTGAAGGGCGAGATCAAGCAGAGGCTGAAGCTG
AAGGACGGCGGCCACTACGACGCTGAGGTCAAGACCACCTACAAGGCCAAGAAGCCCGTGCAGCTGCCCG
GCGCCTACAACGTCAACATCAAGTTGGACATCACCTCCCACAACGAGGACTACACCATCGTGGAACAGTA
CGAACGCGCCGAGGGCCGCCACTCCACCGGCGGCATGGACGAGCTGTACAAGAGATCTCGAGCTGATCCA
AAAAAGAAGAGAAAGGTAGATCCAAAAAAGAAGAGAAAGGTAGATCCAAAAAAGAAGAGAAAGGTAGGAT
CCAGATAACTGATCATAATCAGCCATACCACATTTGGAATTCGTCGAGGGGGCGCGCCGCTAGACATGAA
AAAAACTAACACTCCTCCGGTACGCCACCATGGGTTCTCATCATCATCATCATCATGGTATGGCTAGCAT
GACTGGTGGACAGCAAATGGGTCGGGATCTGTACGACGATGACGATAAGGATCTCGCCACCATGGTCGAC
TCATCACGTCGTAAGTGGAATAAGACAGGTCACGCAGTCAGAGCTATAGGTCGGCTGAGCTCACTCGAGA
ACGTCTATATCAAGGCCGACAAGCAGAAGAACGGCATCAAGGCGAACTTCAAGATCCGCCACAACATCGA
GGACGGCGGCGTGCAGCTCGCCTACCACTACCAGCAGAACACCCCCATCGGCGACGGCCCCGTGCTGCTG
CCCGACAACCACTACCTGAGCGTGCAGTCCAAACTTTCGAAAGACCCCAACGAGAAGCGCGATCACATGG
TCCTGCTGGAGTTCGTGACCGCCGCCGGGATCACTCTCGGCATGGAGGAGCTGTTCACCGGGGTGGTGCC
CATCCTGGTCGAGCTGGACGGCGACGTAAACGGCCACAAGTTCAGCGTGTCCGGCGAGGGTGAGGGCGAT
GCCACCTACGGCAAGCTGACCCTGAAGTTCATCTGCACCACCGGCAAGCTGCCCGTGCCCTGGCCCACCC
TCGTGACCACCCTGACCTACGGCGTGCAGTGCTTCAGCCGCTACCCCGACCACATGAAGCAGCACGACTT
CTTCAAGTCCGCCATGCCCGAAGGCTACATCCAGGAGCGCACCATCTTCTTCAAGGACGACGGCAACTAC
AAGACCCGCGCCGAGGTGAAGTTCGAGGGCGACACCCTGGTGAACCGCATCGAGCTTAAGGGCATCGACT
TCAAGGAGGACGGCAACATCCTGGGGCACAAGCTGGAGTACAACCTGCCGGACCAACTGACTGAAGAGCA
GATCGCAGAATTTAAAGAGCTGTTCTCCCTATTTGACAAGGACGGGGATGGGACAATAACAACCAAGGAG
CTGGGGACGGTGATGCGGTCTCTGGGGCAGAACCCCACAGAAGCAGAGCTGCAGGACATGATCAATGAAG
TAGATGCCGACGGTGACGGCACAATCGACTTCCCTGAGTTCCTGACAATGATGGCAAGAAAAATGAAATA
CACAGACAGTGAAGAAGAAATTAGAGAAGCGTTCCGTGTGTTTGATAAGGATGGCAATGGCTACATCAGT
GCAGCAGAGCTTCGCCACGTGATGACAAACCTTGGAGAGAAGTTAACAGATGAAGAGGTTGATGAAATGA
TCAGGGAAGCAGACATCGATGGGGATGGTCAGGTAAACTACGAAGAGTTTGTACAAATGATGACAGCGAA
GTGACGGCGCCTAGCCGGTCATCCTTTTGACGATTCCAGTCCCGAGGATAACCTCCTCTCGGGATTGGGG
GGAATCTTTGGATCCAGTAGTCCTCCTTGAACTCCGTCCAACAGGGCAGATTCAAGAGTCATAAGACTTT
CATTAATCATTTCAGTTGATCAGACATGGTCGTGTAGATTCTCTTAATACGGGAGATCTTCTAGCAGTTT
CAGTGACCAACGGTGCTTTCATTCTCCAGGAACTGATACCAAAGGTTGTGGACAGGCCAAGGGGTACTTC
GGATGACTCTGTGCTTGGGCACAGAAAGAGGTCGTAGTGTGCCCCCCGATAGCGGACTCGACATGAATCA
ACTAAGAAAGGCAATCTGCCTCCCATGATGGACATAAGCAATAGTTCACAACCATCTTGCATCTCAGTGA
AGTGTACATAACTATTGAGGGCTGGGTCATCTAAGCATTTCAGTCGAGAAAAAAACTGTAGACCAAAAGA
ACAACTAGCAACACTTCTCATCCAGAGACCCATATCAAGATGCTAGATCCGGGAGAGGTTTATGATGACC
CTATTGATCCAATTGAGTCAGAGGCTGAACCCAGAGGAACCCCCACTGTCCCCAACATCTTGAGGAACTC
CGACTACAATCTCAATTCTCCTTTGATAGAGGATCCTGCCAAACTAATGTTAGAATGGTTGAAGACAGGG
AACAGACCTTATCGGATGACTTTGACAGACAATTGCTCCAGGTCTTACAAAGTTTTGAAAGATTATTTCA
AGAAAGTAGATTTGGGTTCTCTCAAAGTGGGCGGAACTGCTGCACAGTCAATGGTTTCTCTCTGGTTGTG
TGGTGCCCACTCTGAATCAAACAGGAGCCGGAGATGTATAACCGACTTGGCCCATTTCTATTCCAAGTCA
TCCCCCATAGAGAAGCTATTGAATTGTACGCTAGGAAACAGAGGCCTGAGAATCCCACCAGAGGGGGTGT
TAAATTGCCTCGAGAGGGTCAATTATGACAAGGCATTTGGGAGGTATCTGGCCAACACGTATTCCTCTTA
CTTGTTTTTCCATGTAATCACCTTATACATGAATGCCTTAGACTGGGAAGAGGAAAAGACCATCCTGGCA
TTATGGAAAGATATAACCTCAGTGGATACCGAGAAGGACTTGGTCAAATTCAAAGATCAAATATGGGGAC
TGTTGATTGTGACAAAGGACTTTGTTTACTCTCAGAGTTCAAACTGTCTTTTTGACAGAAACTACACACT
GATGCTAAAGGATCTTTTCTTGTCTCGATTCAACTCCTTAATGATTCTGCTTTCTCCCCCTGAGCCCCGA
TACTCAGATGACTTAATATCTCAGCTGTGCCAGCTATACATCGCTGGGGATCAAGTCTTGTCCATGTGTG
GGAACTCCGGCTATGAAGTCATCAAAATATTGGAGCCATATGTCGTGAACAGTTTGGTCCAGAGGGCAGA
GAAGTTTAGGCCTCTCATCCACCCCTTGGGAGACTTTCCTATGTTCATAAAAGACAAGGTGAATCAACTT
GAAGGGACTTTTGGTCCCAGTGCAAAGAGGTTTTTTAGGGTTTTAGATCAATTCGACAACATACATGACT
TAGTATTTGTGTATGGCTGTTACAGACATTGGGGGCACCCCTATATAGATTATCGGAAGGGTCTGTCGAA
ACTATATGATCAAGTTCACATTAAGAAAGTAATAGATAAGTCCTACCAGGAGTGTTTAGCAAGTGACTTG
GCCAGAAGGATCCTCAGATGGGGATTTGACAAGTACTCCAAATGGTATCTAGATTCGAGATTCCTTGCCC
GAGACCACCCCTTGACTCCTTATGTCAAGACCCAAACATGGCCACCCAAACATATAGTAGACTTGGTGGG
GGACACATGGCATAAGCTCCCGATCACGCAGATCTTTGAAATTCCTGAATCAATGGACCCGTCAGAGATA
CTGGATGACAAATCACATTCTTTCACCAGAACAAGGTTAGCTTCTTGGCTGTCAGAGAACCGAGGGGGGC
CTGTTCCTAGCGAGAAGGTCATTATCACGGCCCTGTCTAAGCCACCTGTCAATCCCCGAGAGTTTTTGAA
ATCTATAGACCTCGGAGGATTGCCAGATGAGGATTTGATAATTGGCCTCAAACCAAAGGAACGGGAGTTG
AAGATCGAGGGCCGATTCTTTGCTCTAATGTCATGGAATCTAAGATTATATTTTGTCATCACCGAAAAGC
TCTTGGCCAACTACATTTTGCCACTTTTTGACGCACTGACTATGACAGACAACCTGAACAAGGTGTTCAA
AAAGTTGATCGACAGGGTCACCGGGCAAGGGCTTTTGGACTATTCTAGGGTCACATACGCATTTCACCTG
GACTATGAGAAATGGAACAATCATCAAAGATTGGAGTCAACAGAGGATGTATTCTCTGTCCTAGATCAGG
TGTTTGGATTGAAGAGGGTGTTTTCTAGAACACACGAGTTTTTTCAGAAGTCCTGGATCTATTATTCAGA
CAGATCAGACCTCATTGGGTTATGGGAGGACCAAATATATTGCTTGGATATGTCTAACGGCCCAACCTGC
TGGAATGGCCAAGATGGCGGGCTAGAGGGCTTGCGGCAGAAGGGCTGGAGTCTAGTCAGTTTATTAATGA
TAGATAGAGAATCTCAAACCAGGAACACAAGAACCAAGATACTAGCTCAAGGAGACAACCAGGTTCTGTG
TCCTACATACATGTTGTCACCGGGATTGTCTCAAGAGGGGCTTCTCTATGAGTTAGAGAGCATATCAAGG
AATGCACTCTCAATATACCGAGCTATCGAGGAAGGAGCATCTAAGCTGGGGCTGATCATCAAGAAGGAAG
AGACCATGTGTAGTTATGACTTTCTCATATATGGGAAGACCCCCTTATTTCGAGGCAACATATTGGTGCC
TGAATCCAAAAGATGGGCCCGAGTCTCTTGCATCTCTAACGACCAAATAGTCAACCTCGCCAATATAATG
TCGACAGTATCCACCAATGCGCTGACAGTGGCACAACACTCTCAATCTCTGATCAAACCTATGAGGGATT
TTCTGCTCATGTCAGTACAGGCAGTTTTCCACTACCTGTTGTTTAGCCCAATCCTAAAAGGCAGAGTTTA
TAAGATTCTGAGTGCTGAAGGGGAGAGCTTTCTCCTAGCCATGTCGCGGATAATCTACCTAGATCCTTCT
TTGGGAGGGGTGTCTGGAATGTCTCTCGGGAGGTTCCATATACGTCAGTTCTCAGACCCTGTCTCTGAAG
GGTTGTCATTCTGGAGAGAGATCTGGTTAGGCTCTCATGAGTCCTGGATTCACGCGTTGTGTCAGGAGGC
CGGGAACCCCGATCTTGGAGAGAGAACACTCGAGAGCTTCACTCGCCTTTTAGAAGATCCTACTACCTTA
AATATCAAAGGAGGGGCCAGCCCTACCATTCTACTCAAGGATGCTATCAGAAAGGCTCTGTACGACGAGG
TGGACAAGGTGGAAAATTCAGAGTTTCGAGAGGCAATCCTGCTGTCCAAGACCCATAGAGATAACTTTAT
ACTCTTTTTAAAATCTGTTGAGCCTCTGTTCCCTCGATTTCTCAGTGAGCTCTTCAGTTCGTCTTTCTTG
GGAATACCGGAGTCAATCATTGGACTGATACAAAACTCCCGGACAATAAGAAGGCAGTTTAGAAAGAGTC
TCTCAAGAACTTTAGAAGAGTCCTTCTACAACTCAGAGATCCACGGGATTAATCGGATAACCCAGACACC
TCAAAGGGTCGGAAGGGTGTGGCCTTGCTCTTCAGAGAGGGCAGATCTACTTAGGGAGATCTCTTGGGGG
AGGAAAGTGGTAGGCACGACAGTTCCTCACCCTTCCGAGATGTTGGAGTTGTTTCCCAAATCCTCCATTT
CCTGCACTTGTGGAGCAACAGGGGGAGGCAATCCTAGAGTCTCTGTATCAGTACTCCCGTCCTTCGATCA
GTCATTTTTCTCACGGGGCCCCCTAAAGGGATACTTGGGCTCGTCCACCTCCATGTCAACCCAGCTATTC
CATGCATGGGAAAAAGTCACTAATGTTCATGTGGTGAAAAGGGCTCTATCGTTAAAAGAATCTATAAACT
GGTTCATCAATAGGAATTCCAATTTGGCTCAAACTCTAATTGGAAACATCATGTCTCTGACAGGCCCTGA
TTTCCCTCTAGAAGAGGCCCCTGTTTTCAAACGGACAGGGTCAGCCTTGCATAGGTTCAAGTCTGCCAGA
TACAGCGAAGGAGGGTATTCTTCTGTTTGCCCTAACCTTCTCTCCCATATCTCTGTTAGTACAGACACTA
TGTCTGATTTGACCCAAAACGGGAAGAACTATGATTTCATGTTTCAGCCATTGATGCTTTATGCGCAAAC
ATGGACATCGGAACTGGTACAGAGGGATACAAGACTTAGAGACTCCACGTTTCACTGGCACCTTCGGTGC
AACAGATGTGTGAGGCCCATTGATGATATAACACTGGAAACTTCTCAGATCTTCGAGTTCCCGGATGTGT
CAAAAAGGATATCCAGGATGGTTTCTGGAGCTGTCCCTCAATTTCAGAAGCTTCCTGATATCCGTCTAAG
ACCAGGTGATTTTGAATCCCTAAGTGGTAGAGAAAAGTCTCGCCATATAGGGTCAGCTCAGGGGCTCTTA
TACTCAATCTTAGTAGCAATTCACGACTCAGGATACAATGATGGGACCATCTTCCCTGTCAACATATACG
GCAAAGTTTCCCCCAGAGACTATTTGAGAGGGCTTGCAAGAGGGATCTTGATAGGGTCCTCGATTTGCTT
CTTGACACGAATGACAAATATTAACATTAACAGACCTCTTGAATTGATCTCAGGGGTAATTTCCTATATT
CTCCTGAGGCTGGATAATCATCCCTCTCTGTATATAATGCTTAGAGAACCGTCTCTTAGAGGAGAAATAT
TCTCTATCCCTCAGAAAATCCCCGCCGCTTACCCAACCACTATGAGAGAAGGCAACAGATCGATTTTGTG
TTACCTCCAACACGTGCTACGCTATGAGCGAGAGGCAATCACGGCGTCCCCGGAGAATGACTGGCTGTGG
ATCTTCTCAGACTTCAGAAGTGTGAAAATGACGTACTTGACCCTCATTACCTACCAGTCTCACCTCCTAC
TCCAGAGGGTTGAGAGAAACTTGTCTAAGAGTATGAGAGCTACTCTGCGACAAATGAGTTCCTTAATGAG
GCAAGTGCTGGGTGGGCACGGAGAAGATACCTTGGAGTCAGACGATGACATTCAACGATTACTAAAAGAC
TCTTTGCGAAAGACAAGGTGGGTGGATCAAGAGGTGCGCCATGCAGCTAGAACCATGAATGGAGATTACA
GCCCCGACAAGAAAGTATCCCACAAGGCAGGATGTTCAGAATGGGTCTGCTCTGCTCAACAGATTGCCGT
CTCCACCTCAGCCAACCCGGCCCCTGTCTCAGAGCTTGACATTAGGGCCCTCTCTAAGAGGTTTCAAAAC
CCCTTGATCTCGGGCCTGAGAGTGGTTCAGTGGGCAACCGGTGCCCATTATAAGCTTAAGCCTATTCTAG
ATGATCTAAATGTTTTCCCATCTCTCTGTCTTGTAATTGGAGACGGGTCAGGGGGAATATCAAGGGCAGT
TCTCAACATGTTTCCAGATTCTAAGCTTGTGTTCAACAGCCTATTGGAGGTGAATGATCTGATGGCTTCC
GGAACACATCCACTGCCTCCTTCAGCAATCATGAGTGGAGGAGATGACATCATCTCCAGAGTGATAGACT
TTGACTCAATATGGGAGAAACCGTCCGACCTGAGGAACTCGGCCACCTGGAGATACTTCCAGTCGGTTCA
AAAACAGGTCAACATGTCGTATGACCTCATTATTTGTGATGCAGAAGTTACTGATATTGCATCTATCAAC
CGGATAACTCTGTTGATGTCTGATTTCGCATTGTCTATAGATGGACCACTTTATCTGGTCTTCAAAACTT
ACGGGACTATGCTAGTAAACCCGGACTATAAAGCTATTCAACATCTGTCAAGAGCGTTCCCTTCGGTCAC
AGGGTTTGTAACCCAAGTAACTTCATCCTTTTCTTCTGAGCTATACCTCCGGTTCTCTAAACGAGGAAAG
TTTTTCAGGGACGCCGAGTACTTGACCTCTTCCACCCTTCGAGAGATGAGCCTTGTGTTGTTCAATTGCA
GCAGCCCCAAAAGTGAGATGCAGAGAGCTCGTTCCTTAAACTATCAAGACCTGGTAAGGGGATTTCCTGA
AGAGATCATATCAAATCCTTACAACGAAATGATCATAACTCTGATTGACAATGATGTAGAGTCCTTCCTA
GTCCACAAGATGGTGGATGATCTTGAGCTACAGAGGGGAACTCTGTCTAAAGTGGCTATCATTATATCCA
TCATGATCGTTTTTTCCAATAGAGTCTTCAACATTTCCAAACCTTTGACTGACCCCTTGTTCTACCCCCC
ATCTGATCCTAAAATCCTGAGGCACTTCAACATATGTTGCAGTACTATGATGTATCTATCTACCGCTTTA
GGCGACGTCCCTAACTTCGCAAGACTTCATGACCTGTATAACAGACCTATAACTTGTTACTTCAGAAAAC
AAGTTATTCGAGGGAATATTTATCTATCTTGGAGTTGGTCCGATGATACCCCAGTGTTCAAGAGAGTAGC
CTGTAATTCTAGCTTGAGTCTGTCATCTCACTGGATCAGGTTGATCTACAAGATAGTGAAGACTACCAGA
CTCATTGGCAGCATAAAAGACCTATCAGGAGAGGTAGAACGACATCTTCATGGGTATAACAGATGGATCA
CCCTCGAGGATATCCGATCTAGATCATCCCTACTAGATTACAGTTGTTTGTAAGCCGGATATTACCGAAA
GCCTGTGCATGCTAAAATTCTTGTATGATGCATCTTGAAAAAAACAAGATCTTGAATCCGGACCTCTGGT
TGTTTGATTGTTTTTTCCATCTTTATTGTTTTTTTGTTAAGCGTGGGTCGGCATGGCATCTCCACCTCCT
CGCGGTCCGACCTGGGCATCCGAAGGAGGACGCACGTCCACTCGGATGGCTAAGGGAGGGCGGGGATCCG
GCTGCTAACAAAGCCCGAAAGGAAGCTGAGTTGGCTGCTGCCACCGCTGAGCAATAACTAGCATAACCCC
TTGGGGCCTCTAAACGGGTCTTGAGGGGTTTTTTGCTGAAAGTCGCGCTTGGCGTAATCATGGTCATAGC
TGTTTCCTGTGTGAAATTGTTATCCGCTCACAATTCCACACAACATACGAGCCGGAAGCATAAAGTGTAA
AGCCTGGGGTGCCTAATGAGTGAGCTAACTCACATTAATTGCGTTGCGCTCACTGCCCGCTTTCCAGTCG
GGAAACCTGTCGTGCCAGCTGCATTAATGAATCGGCCAACGCGCGGGGAGAGGCGGTTTGCGTATTGGGC
GCTCTTCCGCTTCCTCGCTCACTGACTCGCTGCGCTCGGTCGTTCGGCTGCGGCGAGCGGTATCAGCTCA
CTCAAAGGCGGTAATACGGTTATCCACAGAATCAGGGGATAACGCAGGAAAGAACATGTGAGCAAAAGGC
CAGCAAAAGGCCAGGAACCGTAAAAAGGCCGCGTTGCTGGCGTTTTTCCATAGGCTCCGCCCCCCTGACG
AGCATCACAAAAATCGACGCTCAAGTCAGAGGTGGCGAAACCCGACAGGACTATAAAGATACCAGGCGTT
TCCCCCTGGAAGCTCCCTCGTGCGCTCTCCTGTTCCGACCCTGCCGCTTACCGGATACCTGTCCGCCTTT
CTCCCTTCGGGAAGCGTGGCGCTTTCTCATAGCTCACGCTGTAGGTATCTCAGTTCGGTGTAGGTCGTTC
GCTCCAAGCTGGGCTGTGTGCACGAACCCCCCGTTCAGCCCGACCGCTGCGCCTTATCCGGTAACTATCG
TCTTGAGTCCAACCCGGTAAGACACGACTTATCGCCACTGGCAGCAGCCACTGGTAACAGGATTAGCAGA
GCGAGGTATGTAGGCGGTGCTACAGAGTTCTTGAAGTGGTGGCCTAACTACGGCTACACTAGAAGAACAG
TATTTGGTATCTGCGCTCTGCTGAAGCCAGTTACCTTCGGAAAAAGAGTTGGTAGCTCTTGATCCGGCAA
ACAAACCACCGCTGGTAGCGGTGGTTTTTTTGTTTGCAAGCAGCAGATTACGCGCAGAAAAAAAGGATCT
CAAGAAGATCCTTTGATCTTTTCTACGGGGTCTGACGCTCAGTGGAACGAAAACTCACGTTAAGGGATTT
TGGTCATGAGATTATCAAAAAGGATCTTCACCTAGATCCTTTTAAATTAAAAATGAAGTTTTAAATCAAT
CTAAAGTATATATGAGTAAACTTGGTCTGACAGTTACCAATGCTTAATCAGTGAGGCACCTATCTCAGCG
ATCTGTCTATTTCGTTCATCCATAGTTGCCTGACTCCCCGTCGTGTAGATAACTACGATACGGGAGGGCT
TACCATCTGGCCCCAGTGCTGCAATGATACCGCGAGACCCACCCTTGGAGGCTCCAGATTTATCAGCAAT
AAACCAGCCAGCCGGAAGGGCCGAGCGCAGAAGTGGTCCTGCAACTTTATCCGCCTCCATCCAGTCTATT
AATTGTTGCCGGGAAGCTAGAGTAAGTAGTTCGCCAGTTAATAGTTTGCGCAACGTTGTTGCCATTGCTA
CAGGCATCGTGGTGTCACGCTCGTCGTTTGGTATGGCTTCATTCAGCTCCGGTT
